Addgene plasmid #91037: pMOD_A1511
Purpose: Module A, Promoter: OsAct1, Gene: Csy4-P2A-TaCas9, Terminator: HSP
Depositing lab: Daniel Voytas. Depositing organization: University of Minnesota. Publication: A multi-purpose toolkit to enable advanced genome engineering in plants. Cermak T, Curtin SJ, Gil-Humanes J, Cegan R, Kono TJY, Konecna E, Belanto JJ, Starker CG, Mathre JW, Greenstein RL, Voytas DF. Plant Cell. 2017 May 18. pii: tpc.00922.2016. doi: 10.1105/tpc.16.00922. PubMed 28522548.
Backbone
  Vector backbone: pMOD_A1001
  Vector type: CRISPR
Growth in bacteria
  Bacterial resistance: Ampicillin, 100 μg/mL
  Growth temperature: 37°C
  Growth strain: DH5alpha
  Copy number: High Copy
Gene/Insert
  Gene/Insert name: Csy4-P2A-TaCas9
  Species: Synthetic
  Promoter: OsAct1
  Cloning method: Gibson Cloning
  Sequencing primers: 5′ unknown
Terms and licenses: Academic/Nonprofit Terms; Industry Terms: Not Available to Industry
How to cite: pMOD_A1511 was a gift from Daniel Voytas (Addgene plasmid # 91037 ; http://n2t.net/addgene:91037 ; RRID:Addgene_91037)
