[The description below was written by a language model from this plasmid's Addgene catalogue record.]
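Description:
pMOD_A1511 is a "Module A" plasmid from a modular plant genome engineering toolkit, built on the pMOD_A1001 backbone and classed as a CRISPR vector. It is a high-copy plasmid maintained in E. coli under ampicillin selection. The record does not include a feature table, so details such as the origin of replication, the assembly sites flanking the module and any nuclear localisation signals or epitope tags are not stated.

The payload is a synthetic expression cassette, assembled by Gibson cloning, in which the OsAct1 promoter drives a single open reading frame encoding Csy4, a P2A peptide and TaCas9, followed by the HSP terminator. OsAct1 denotes the rice actin 1 promoter, a strong constitutive promoter commonly used in monocots, and the "Ta" prefix presumably indicates a Cas9 coding sequence codon-optimised for wheat, although the record does not spell this out. The P2A sequence causes ribosomal skipping during translation, so one transcript yields two separate proteins. Csy4 is a CRISPR-associated endoribonuclease that cleaves at a short specific RNA hairpin. Co-expressing it with Cas9 allows several guide RNAs, encoded as one polycistronic transcript with Csy4 recognition sites between them, to be processed into individual functional guides.

As a module rather than a finished transformation vector, pMOD_A1511 is presumably intended to supply the nuclease component, to be combined with companion modules carrying guide RNA arrays or other cargo in a plant transformation backbone. This would suit multiplexed gene editing, most likely in cereals and other monocots.
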