>Addgene plasmid #91037 | pMOD_A1511 | addgene partial sequence | sequence record 181791 | Addgene Partial NGS Result
GCCTTGACGGCAAAATCCCTTAACGTGAGTTTTCGTTCCACTGAGCGTCAGACCCCGTAGAAAAGATCAA
AGGATCTTCTTGAGATCCTTTTTTTCTGCGCGTAATCTGCTGCTTGCAAACAAAAAAACCACCGCTACCA
GCGGTGGTTTGTTTGCCGGATCAAGAGCTACTAACTCTTTTTCCGAAGGTAACTGGCTTCAGCAGAGCGC
AGATACCAAATACTGTTCTTCTAGTGTAGCCGTAGTTAGGCCACCACTTCAAGAACTCTGTAGCACCGCC
TACATACCTCGCTCTGCTAATCCTGTTACCAGTGGCTGCTGCCAGTGGCGATAAGTCGTGTCTTACCGGG
TTGGACTCAAGACGATAGTTACCGGATAAGGCGCAGCGGTCGGGCTGAACGGGGGGTTCGTGCTCACAGC
CCAGCTTGGAGCGAACGACCTACACCGAACTGAGATACCTACAGCGTGAGCTATGAGAAAGCGCCACGCT
TCCCGAAGGGAGAAAGGCGGACAGGTATCCGGTAAGCGGCAGGGTCGGAACAGGAGAGCGCACGAGGGAG
CTTCCAGGGGGAAACGCCTGGTATCTTTATAGTCCTGTCGGGTTTCGCCACCTCTGACTTGAGCGTCGAT
TTTTGTGATGCTCGTCAGGGGGGCGGAGCCTATGGAAAAACGCCAGCAACGCGGCCTTTTTACGGTTCCT
GGCCTTTTGCTGGCCTTTTGCTCACATGTTCTTTCCTGCGTTATCCCCTGATTCTGTGGATAACCGTATT
ACCGCCTTTGAGTGAGCTGATACCGCTCGCCGCAGCCGAACGACCGAGCGCAGCGAGTCAGTGAGCGAGG
AAGCGGAAGAGCGCCCACCTGCTCATGATCTGCAGGCGCGCCGTCGAGGTCATTCATATGCTTGAGAAGA
GAGTCGGGATAGTCCAAAATAAAACAAAGGTAAGATTACCTGGTCAAAAGTGAAAACATCAGTTAAAAGG
TGGTATAAAGTAAAATATCGGTAATAAAAGGTGGCCCAAAGTGAAATTTACTCTTTTCTACTATTATAAA
AATTGAGGATGTTTTTGTCGGTACTTTGATACGTCATTTTTGTATGAATTGGTTTTTAAGTTTATTCGCT
TTTGGAAATGCATATCTGTATTTGAGTCGGGTTTTAAGTTCGTTTGCTTTTGTAAATACAGAGGGATTTG
TATAAGAAATATCTTTAAAAAAACCCATATGCTAATTTGACATAATTTTTGAGAAAAATATATATTCAGG
CGAATTCTCACAATGAACAATAATAAGATTAAAATAGCTTTCCCCCGTTGCAGCGCATGGGTATTTTTTC
TAGTAAAAATAAAAGATAAACTTAGACTCAAAACATTTACAAAAACAACCCCTAAAGTTCCTAAAGCCCA
AAGTGCTATCCACGATCCATAGCAAGCCCAGCCCAACCCAACCCAACCCAACCCACCCCAGTCCAGCCAA
CTGGACAATAGTCTCCACACCCCCCCACTATCACCGTGAGTTGTCCGCACGCACCGCACGTCTCGCAGCC
AAAAAAAAAAAAAGAAAGAAAAAAAAGAAAAAGAAAAAACAGCAGGGGGTCCGGGTCGTGGGGGCCGGAA
ACGCGAGGAGGATCGCGAGCCAGCGACGAGGCCGGCCCTCCCTCCGCTTCCAAAGAAACGCCCCCCATCG
CCACTATATACATACCCCCCCTCTCCTCCCATCCCCCCAACCCTACCACCACCACCACCACCACCTCCAC
CTCCTCCCCCCTCGCTGCCGGACGACGAGCTCCTCCCCCCTCCCCCTCCGCCGCCGCCGCGCCGGTAACC
ACCCCGCCCCTCTCCTCTTTCTTTCTCCGTTTTTTTTTTCCGTCTCGGTCTCGATCTTTGGCCTTGGTAG
TTTGGGTGGGCGAGAGGCGGCTTCGTGCGCGCCCAGATCGGTGCGCGGGAGGGGCGGGATCTCGCGGCTG
GGGCTCTCGCCGGCGTGGATCCGGCCCGGATCTCGCGGGGAATGGGGCTCTCGGATGTAGATCTGCGATC
CGCCGTTGTTGGGGGAGATGATGGGGGGTTTAAAATTTCCGCCATGCTAAACAAGATCAGGAAGAGGGGA
AAAGGGCACTATGGTTTATATTTTTATATATTTCTGCTGCTTCGTCAGGCTTAGATGTGCTAGATCTTTC
TTTCTTCTTTTTGTGGGTAGAATTTGAATCCCTCAGCATTGTTCATCGGTAGTTTTTCTTTTCATGATTT
GTGACAAATGCAGCCTCGTGCGGAGCTTTTTTGTAGGTAGACGATAAGCTTCCTGCAGGAAGCATGGACC
ACTACCTCGACATCAGGCTCAGGCCAGACCCAGAGTTCCCACCAGCCCAGCTCATGTCCGTCCTCTTCGG
CAAGCTCCACCAGGCCCTCGTGGCCCAGGGCGGCGACAGGATCGGCGTGTCCTTCCCAGACCTCGACGAG
TCCAGGTCCAGGCTCGGCGAGAGGCTCCGCATCCACGCCTCCGCCGACGACCTCAGGGCCCTCCTCGCCA
GGCCGTGGCTGGAGGGCCTCAGGGACCACCTCCAGTTCGGCGAGCCAGCCGTGGTGCCACACCCAACCCC
ATACAGGCAAGTGTCCAGGGTGCAAGCCAAGTCCAACCCAGAGAGGCTCAGGAGGAGGCTCATGAGGAGG
CACGACCTCTCCGAGGAAGAGGCCAGGAAGCGCATCCCAGACACCGTGGCCAGGGCCCTCGACCTCCCAT
TCGTGACCCTCAGGTCCCAGTCCACCGGCCAGCACTTCCGCCTCTTCATCAGGCACGGCCCACTCCAGGT
GACCGCCGAGGAGGGCGGCTTTACCTGCTACGGCCTCTCCAAGGGCGGCTTCGTGCCGTGGTTCGGCTCC
GGCGCCACCAACTTCTCCCTCCTCAAGCAAGCCGGCGACGTGGAGGAGAACCCAGGCCCAATGGACAAGA
AGTACTCGATCGGCCTCGACATCGGGACGAACTCAGTTGGCTGGGCCGTGATCACCGACGAGTACAAGGT
GCCCTCTAAGAAGTTCAAGGTCCTGGGGAACACCGACCGCCATTCCATCAAGAAGAACCTCATCGGCGCT
CTCCTGTTCGACAGCGGGGAGACCGCTGAGGCTACGAGGCTCAAGAGAACCGCTAGGCGCCGGTACACGA
GAAGGAAGAACAGGATCTGCTACCTCCAAGAGATTTTCTCCAACGAGATGGCCAAGGTTGACGATTCATT
CTTCCACCGCCTGGAGGAGTCTTTCCTCGTGGAGGAGGATAAGAAGCACGAGCGGCATCCCATCTTCGGC
AACATCGTGGACGAGGTTGCCTACCACGAGAAGTACCCTACGATCTACCATCTGCGGAAGAAGCTCGTGG
ACTCCACCGATAAGGCGGACCTCAGACTGATCTACCTCGCTCTGGCCCACATGATCAAGTTCCGCGGCCA
TTTCCTGATCGAGGGGGATCTCAACCCAGACAACAGCGATGTTGACAAGCTGTTCATCCAACTCGTGCAG
ACCTACAACCAACTCTTCGAGGAGAACCCGATCAACGCCTCTGGCGTGGACGCGAAGGCTATCCTGTCCG
CGAGGCTCTCGAAGTCCAGGAGGCTGGAGAACCTGATCGCTCAGCTCCCAGGCGAGAAGAAGAACGGCCT
GTTCGGGAACCTCATCGCTCTCAGCCTGGGGCTCACCCCGAACTTCAAGTCGAACTTCGATCTCGCTGAG
GACGCCAAGCTGCAACTCTCCAAGGACACCTACGACGATGACCTCGATAACCTCCTGGCCCAGATCGGCG
ATCAATACGCGGACCTGTTCCTCGCTGCCAAGAACCTGTCGGACGCCATCCTCCTGTCAGATATCCTCCG
CGTGAACACCGAGATCACGAAGGCTCCACTCTCTGCCTCCATGATCAAGCGCTACGACGAGCACCATCAG
GATCTGACCCTCCTGAAGGCGCTGGTCCGCCAACAGCTCCCGGAGAAGTACAAGGAGATTTTCTTCGATC
AGTCGAAGAACGGCTACGCTGGGTACATCGACGGCGGGGCCTCACAAGAGGAGTTCTACAAGTTCATCAA
GCCAATCCTGGAGAAGATGGACGGCACGGAGGAGCTCCTGGTGAAGCTCAACAGGGAGGACCTCCTGCGG
AAGCAGAGAACCTTCGATAACGGCAGCATCCCCCACCAAATCCATCTCGGGGAGCTGCACGCCATCCTGA
GAAGGCAAGAGGACTTCTACCCTTTCCTCAAGGATAACCGGGAGAAGATCGAGAAGATCCTGACCTTCAG
AATCCCATACTACGTCGGCCCTCTCGCGCGGGGGAACTCAAGATTCGCTTGGATGACCCGCAAGTCTGAG
GAGACCATCACGCCGTGGAACTTCGAGGAGGTGGTGGACAAGGGCGCTAGCGCTCAGTCGTTCATCGAGA
GGATGACCAACTTCGACAAGAACCTGCCCAACGAGAAGGTGCTCCCTAAGCACTCGCTCCTGTACGAGTA
CTTCACCGTCTACAACGAGCTCACGAAGGTGAAGTACGTCACCGAGGGCATGCGCAAGCCAGCGTTCCTG
TCCGGGGAGCAGAAGAAGGCTATCGTGGACCTCCTGTTCAAGACCAACCGGAAGGTCACGGTTAAGCAAC
TCAAGGAGGACTACTTCAAGAAGATCGAGTGCTTCGATTCGGTCGAGATCAGCGGCGTTGAGGACCGCTT
CAACGCCAGCCTCGGGACCTACCACGATCTCCTGAAGATCATCAAGGATAAGGACTTCCTGGACAACGAG
GAGAACGAGGATATCCTGGAGGACATCGTGCTGACCCTCACGCTGTTCGAGGACAGGGAGATGATCGAGG
AGCGCCTGAAGACGTACGCCCATCTCTTCGATGACAAGGTCATGAAGCAACTCAAGCGCCGGAGATACAC
CGGCTGGGGGAGGCTGTCCCGCAAGCTCATCAACGGCATCCGGGACAAGCAGTCCGGGAAGACCATCCTC
GACTTCCTCAAGAGCGATGGCTTCGCCAACAGGAACTTCATGCAACTGATCCACGATGACAGCCTCACCT
TCAAGGAGGATATCCAAAAGGCTCAAGTGAGCGGCCAGGGGGACTCGCTGCACGAGCATATCGCGAACCT
CGCTGGCTCCCCCGCGATCAAGAAGGGCATCCTCCAGACCGTGAAGGTTGTGGACGAGCTCGTGAAGGTC
ATGGGCCGGCACAAGCCTGAGAACATCGTCATCGAGATGGCCAGAGAGAACCAAACCACGCAGAAGGGGC
AAAAGAACTCTAGGGAGCGCATGAAGCGCATCGAGGAGGGCATCAAGGAGCTGGGGTCCCAAATCCTCAA
GGAGCACCCAGTGGAGAACACCCAACTGCAGAACGAGAAGCTCTACCTGTACTACCTCCAGAACGGCAGG
GATATGTACGTGGACCAAGAGCTGGATATCAACCGCCTCAGCGATTACGACGTCGATCATATCGTTCCCC
AGTCTTTCCTGAAGGATGACTCCATCGACAACAAGGTCCTCACCAGGTCGGACAAGAACCGCGGCAAGTC
AGATAACGTTCCATCTGAGGAGGTCGTTAAGAAGATGAAGAACTACTGGAGGCAGCTCCTGAACGCCAAG
CTGATCACGCAAAGGAAGTTCGACAACCTCACCAAGGCTGAGAGAGGCGGGCTCTCAGAGCTGGACAAGG
CCGGCTTCATCAAGCGGCAGCTGGTCGAGACCAGACAAATCACGAAGCACGTTGCGCAAATCCTCGACTC
TCGGATGAACACGAAGTACGATGAGAACGACAAGCTGATCAGGGAGGTTAAGGTGATCACCCTGAAGTCT
AAGCTCGTCTCCGACTTCAGGAAGGATTTCCAGTTCTACAAGGTTCGCGAGATCAACAACTACCACCATG
CCCATGACGCTTACCTCAACGCTGTGGTCGGCACCGCTCTGATCAAGAAGTACCCAAAGCTGGAGTCCGA
GTTCGTGTACGGGGACTACAAGGTTTACGATGTGCGCAAGATGATCGCCAAGTCGGAGCAAGAGATCGGC
AAGGCTACCGCCAAGTACTTCTTCTACTCAAACATCATGAACTTCTTCAAGACCGAGATCACGCTGGCCA
ACGGCGAGATCCGGAAGAGACCGCTCATCGAGACCAACGGCGAGACGGGGGAGATCGTGTGGGACAAGGG
CAGGGATTTCGCGACCGTCCGCAAGGTTCTCTCCATGCCCCAGGTGAACATCGTCAAGAAGACCGAGGTC
CAAACGGGCGGGTTCTCAAAGGAGTCTATCCTGCCTAAGCGGAACAGCGACAAGCTCATCGCCAGAAAGA
AGGACTGGGACCCAAAGAAGTACGGCGGGTTCGACAGCCCTACCGTGGCCTACTCGGTCCTGGTTGTGGC
GAAGGTTGAGAAGGGCAAGTCCAAGAAGCTCAAGAGCGTGAAGGAGCTCCTGGGGATCACCATCATGGAG
AGGTCCAGCTTCGAGAAGAACCCAATCGACTTCCTGGAGGCCAAGGGCTACAAGGAGGTGAAGAAGGACC
TGATCATCAAGCTCCCGAAGTACTCTCTCTTCGAGCTGGAGAACGGCAGGAAGAGAATGCTGGCTTCCGC
TGGCGAGCTCCAGAAGGGGAACGAGCTCGCGCTGCCAAGCAAGTACGTGAACTTCCTCTACCTGGCTTCC
CACTACGAGAAGCTCAAGGGCAGCCCGGAGGACAACGAGCAAAAGCAGCTGTTCGTCGAGCAGCACAAGC
ATTACCTCGACGAGATCATCGAGCAAATCTCCGAGTTCAGCAAGCGCGTGATCCTCGCCGACGCGAACCT
GGATAAGGTCCTCTCCGCCTACAACAAGCACCGGGACAAGCCCATCAGAGAGCAAGCGGAGAACATCATC
CATCTCTTCACCCTGACGAACCTCGGCGCTCCTGCTGCTTTCAAGTACTTCGACACCACGATCGATCGGA
AGAGATACACCTCCACGAAGGAGGTCCTGGACGCGACCCTCATCCACCAGTCGATCACCGGCCTGTACGA
GACGAGGATCGACCTCTCACAACTCGGCGGGGATAAGAGACCCGCAGCAACCAAGAAGGCAGGGCAAGCA
AAGAAGAAGAAGTGACTCGAGTATATGAAGATGAAGATGAAATATTTGGTGTGTCAAATAAAAAGCTTGT
GTGCTTAAGTTTGTGTTTTTTTCTTGGCTTGTTGTGTTATGAATTTGTGGCTTTTTCTAATATTAAATGA
ATGTAAGATCACATTATAATGAATAAACAAATGTTTCTATAATCCATTGTGAATGTTTTGTTGGATCTCT
TCTGCAGCATATAACTACTGTATGTGCTATGGTATGGACTATGGAATATGATTAAAGATAAGGAGCTCGT
TAACCGGTGACGGACGTGGGCAGGTGTGATGAAAAGCCTTAGGGTCAGGTGGCACTTTTCGGGGAAATGT
GCGATGAACCCCTATTTGTTTATTTTTCTAAATACATTCAAATATGTATCCGCTAATGAGACAATAACCC
TGATAAATGCTTCAATTATATTGAAAAAGGAAGAGTATGAGTATCCAACATTTCCGTGTCGCCCTTATTC
CCTTTTTTGCGGCCTTCTGCCTTCCTGTTTTTGCTCACCCAGAAACGCTGGTGAAAGTAAAAGATGCTGA
AGATCAGTTGGGTGCCCGAGTGGGTTACATTGAACTGGATCTCAACAGCGGCAAAATCTTAGAGAGTTTT
CGCCCCGAAGAACGCTTCCCAATGATGAGCACTTTCAAAGTTCTGCTATGTGGCGCGGTGTTATCCCGTA
TTGATGCTGGGCAAGAGCAACTCGGTCGCCGCATACACTATTCTCAGAATGACTTGGTTGAGTATTCACC
AGTCACAGAAAAGCATCTTACGGATGGCATGACAGTAAGAGAATTATGTAGTGCTGCCATAACCATGAGT
GATAACACTGCGGCCAACTTACTTCTGACAACGATTGGAGGACCGAAGGAGCTAACCGCTTTTTTGCACA
ACATGGGGGATCATGTAACTCGCCTTGATCGTTGGGAACCGGAGCTGAATGAAGCCATACCAAACGACGA
GCGTGACACCACGATGCCTGTAGCAATGGCAACAACTCTCCGCAAACTATTAACTGGCGAACTACTTACT
CTTGCTTCACGCCAGCAACTCATTGACTGGATGGAGGCGGACAAAGTTGCAGGACCACTTCTGCGCTCGG
CACTTCCGGCTGGCTGGTTTATTGCTGATAAATCTGGAGCCGGTGAGCGTGGGTCTCGCGGTATCATTGC
AGCACTGGGGCCAGATGGTAAGCCCTCCCGTATCGTAGTTATCTACACGACGGGGAGTCAGGCAACTATG
GATGAACGAAATAGACAGATCGCTGAGATAGGTGCCTCACTGATTAAGCATTGGTAACTGTCAGACGAAG
GGAAATAAATAGTAGCCCGCCTGATGTGCGGGCTTTTTTTTGGTGGTGGTTACCAGTGTCGCTTAGCTAC
CGTAGGTCCTCTTAGGCGGTCCGATTAGCGACATAGTCATCAAT
